>Addgene plasmid #81524 | pDONR223_NFE2L2_p.G31A | addgene full sequence | sequence record 168682 | Addgene NGS Result
CTTTCCTGCGTTATCCCCTGATTCTGTGGATAACCGTATTACCGCCTTTGAGTGAGCTGATACCGCTCGC
CGCAGCCGAACGACCGAGCGCAGCGAGTCAGTGAGCGAGGAAGCGGAAGAGCGCCCAATACGCAAACCGC
CTCTCCCCGCGCGTTGGCCGATTCATTAATGCAGCTGGCACGACAGGTTTCCCGACTGGAAAGCGGGCAG
TGAGCGCAACGCAATTAATACGCGTACCGCTAGCCAGGAAGAGTTTGTAGAAACGCAAAAAGGCCATCCG
TCAGGATGGCCTTCTGCTTAGTTTGATGCCTGGCAGTTTATGGCGGGCGTCCTGCCCGCCACCCTCCGGG
CCGTTGCTTCACAACGTTCAAATCCGCTCCCGGCGGATTTGTCCTACTCAGGAGAGCGTTCACCGACAAA
CAACAGATAAAACGAAAGGCCCAGTCTTCCGACTGAGCCTTTCGTTTTATTTGATGCCTGGCAGTTCCCT
ACTCTCGCGTTAACGCTAGCATGGATGTTTTCCCAGTCACGACGTTGTAAAACGACGGCCAGTCTTAAGC
TCGGGCCCCAAATAATGATTTTATTTTGACTGATAGTGACCTGTTCGTTGCAACAAATTGATGAGCAATG
CTTTTTTATAATGACAACTTTGTACAAAAAAGTTGGCACCATGATGGACTTGGAGCTGCCGCCGCCGGGA
CTCCCGTCCCAGCAGGACATGGATTTGATTGACATACTTTGGAGGCAAGATATAGATCTTGCAGTAAGTC
GAGAAGTATTTGACTTCAGTCAGCGACGGAAAGAGTATGAGCTGGAAAAACAGAAAAAACTTGAAAAGGA
AAGACAAGAACAACTCCAAAAGGAGCAAGAGAAAGCCTTTTTCGCTCAGTTACAACTAGATGAAGAGACA
GGTGAATTTCTCCCAATTCAGCCAGCCCAGCACATCCAGTCAGAAACCAGTGGATCTGCCAACTACTCCC
AGGTTGCCCACATTCCCAAATCAGATGCTTTGTACTTTGATGACTGCATGCAGCTTTTGGCGCAGACATT
CCCGTTTGTAGATGACAATGAGGTTTCTTCGGCTACGTTTCAGTCACTTGTTCCTGATATTCCCGGTCAC
ATCGAGAGCCCAGTCTTCATTGCTACTAATCAGGCTCAGTCACCTGAAACTTCTGTTGCTCAGGTAGCCC
CTGTTGATTTAGACGGTATGCAACAGGACATTGAGCAAGTTTGGGAGGAGCTATTATCCATTCCTGAGTT
ACAGTGTCTTAATATTGAAAATGACAAGCTGGTTGAGACTACCATGGTTCCAAGTCCAGAAGCCAAACTG
ACAGAAGTTGACAATTATCATTTTTACTCATCTATACCCTCAATGGAAAAAGAAGTAGGTAACTGTAGTC
CACATTTTCTTAATGCTTTTGAGGATTCCTTCAGCAGCATCCTCTCCACAGAAGACCCCAACCAGTTGAC
AGTGAACTCATTAAATTCAGATGCCACAGTCAACACAGATTTTGGTGATGAATTTTATTCTGCTTTCATA
GCTGAGCCCAGTATCAGCAACAGCATGCCCTCACCTGCTACTTTAAGCCATTCACTCTCTGAACTTCTAA
ATGGGCCCATTGATGTTTCTGATCTATCACTTTGCAAAGCTTTCAACCAAAACCACCCTGAAAGCACAGC
AGAATTCAATGATTCTGACTCCGGCATTTCACTAAACACAAGTCCCAGTGTGGCATCACCAGAACACTCA
GTGGAATCTTCCAGCTATGGAGACACACTACTTGGCCTCAGTGATTCTGAAGTGGAAGAGCTAGATAGTG
CCCCTGGAAGTGTCAAACAGAATGGTCCTAAAACACCAGTACATTCTTCTGGGGATATGGTACAACCCTT
GTCACCATCTCAGGGGCAGAGCACTCACGTGCATGATGCCCAATGTGAGAACACACCAGAGAAAGAATTG
CCTGTAAGTCCTGGTCATCGGAAAACCCCATTCACAAAAGACAAACATTCAAGCCGCTTGGAGGCTCATC
TCACAAGAGATGAACTTAGGGCAAAAGCTCTCCATATCCCATTCCCTGTAGAAAAAATCATTAACCTCCC
TGTTGTTGACTTCAACGAAATGATGTCCAAAGAGCAGTTCAATGAAGCTCAACTTGCATTAATTCGGGAT
ATACGTAGGAGGGGTAAGAATAAAGTGGCTGCTCAGAATTGCAGAAAAAGAAAACTGGAAAATATAGTAG
AACTAGAGCAAGATTTAGATCATTTGAAAGATGAAAAAGAAAAATTGCTCAAAGAAAAAGGAGAAAATGA
CAAAAGCCTTCACCTACTGAAAAAACAACTCAGCACCTTATATCTCGAAGTTTTCAGCATGCTACGTGAT
GAAGATGGAAAACCTTATTCTCCTAGTGAATACTCCCTGCAGCAAACAAGAGATGGCAATGTTTTCCTTG
TTCCCAAAAGTAAGAAGCCAGATGTTAAGAAAAACTACCCAACTTTCTTGTACAAAGTTGGCATTATAAG
AAAGCATTGCTTATCAATTTGTTGCAACGAACAGGTCACTATCAGTCAAAATAAAATCATTATTTGCCAT
CCAGCTGATATCCCCTATAGTGAGTCGTATTACATGGTCATAGCTGTTTCCTGGCAGCTCTGGCCCGTGT
CTCAAAATCTCTGATGTTACATTGCACAAGATAAAAATATATCATCATGCCTCCTCTAGACCAGCCAGGA
CAGAAATGCCTCGACTTCGCTGCTACCCAAGGTTGCCGGGTGACGCACACCGTGGAAACGGATGAAGGCA
CGAACCCAGTGGACATAAGCCTGTTCGGTTCGTAAGCTGTAATGCAAGTAGCGTATGCGCTCACGCAACT
GGTCCAGAACCTTGACCGAACGCAGCGGTGGTAACGGCGCAGTGGCGGTTTTCATGGCTTGTTATGACTG
TTTTTTTGGGGTACAGTCTATGCCTCGGGCATCCAAGCAGCAAGCGCGTTACGCCGTGGGTCGATGTTTG
ATGTTATGGAGCAGCAACGATGTTACGCAGCAGGGCAGTCGCCCTAAAACAAAGTTAAACATTATGAGGG
AAGCGGTGATCGCCGAAGTATCGACTCAACTATCAGAGGTAGTTGGCGTCATCGAGCGCCATCTCGAACC
GACGTTGCTGGCCGTACATTTGTACGGCTCCGCAGTGGATGGCGGCCTGAAGCCACACAGTGATATTGAT
TTGCTGGTTACGGTGACCGTAAGGCTTGATGAAACAACGCGGCGAGCTTTGATCAACGACCTTTTGGAAA
CTTCGGCTTCCCCTGGAGAGAGCGAGATTCTCCGCGCTGTAGAAGTCACCATTGTTGTGCACGACGACAT
CATTCCGTGGCGTTATCCAGCTAAGCGCGAACTGCAATTTGGAGAATGGCAGCGCAATGACATTCTTGCA
GGTATCTTCGAGCCAGCCACGATCGACATTGATCTGGCTATCTTGCTGACAAAAGCAAGAGAACATAGCG
TTGCCTTGGTAGGTCCAGCGGCGGAGGAACTCTTTGATCCGGTTCCTGAACAGGATCTATTTGAGGCGCT
AAATGAAACCTTAACGCTATGGAACTCGCCGCCCGACTGGGCTGGCGATGAGCGAAATGTAGTGCTTACG
TTGTCCCGCATTTGGTACAGCGCAGTAACCGGCAAAATCGCGCCGAAGGATGTCGCTGCCGACTGGGCAA
TGGAGCGCCTGCCGGCCCAGTATCAGCCCGTCATACTTGAAGCTAGACAGGCTTATCTTGGACAAGAAGA
AGATCGCTTGGCCTCGCGCGCAGATCAGTTGGAAGAATTTGTCCACTACGTGAAAGGCGAGATCACCAAG
GTAGTCGGCAAATAACCCTCGAGCCACCCATGACCAAAATCCCTTAACGTGAGTTACGCGTCGTTCCACT
GAGCGTCAGACCCCGTAGAAAAGATCAAAGGATCTTCTTGAGATCCTTTTTTTCTGCGCGTAATCTGCTG
CTTGCAAACAAAAAAACCACCGCTACCAGCGGTGGTTTGTTTGCCGGATCAAGAGCTACCAACTCTTTTT
CCGAAGGTAACTGGCTTCAGCAGAGCGCAGATACCAAATACTGTTCTTCTAGTGTAGCCGTAGTTAGGCC
ACCACTTCAAGAACTCTGTAGCACCGCCTACATACCTCGCTCTGCTAATCCTGTTACCAGTGGCTGCTGC
CAGTGGCGATAAGTCGTGTCTTACCGGGTTGGACTCAAGACGATAGTTACCGGATAAGGCGCAGCGGTCG
GGCTGAACGGGGGGTTCGTGCACACAGCCCAGCTTGGAGCGAACGACCTACACCGAACTGAGATACCTAC
AGCGTGAGCTATGAGAAAGCGCCACGCTTCCCGAAGGGAGAAAGGCGGACAGGTATCCGGTAAGCGGCAG
GGTCGGAACAGGAGAGCGCACGAGGGAGCTTCCAGGGGGAAACGCCTGGTATCTTTATAGTCCTGTCGGG
TTTCGCCACCTCTGACTTGAGCGTCGATTTTTGTGATGCTCGTCAGGGGGGCGGAGCCTATGGAAAAACG
CCAGCAACGCGGCCTTTTTACGGTTCCTGGCCTTTTGCTGGCCTTTTGCTCACATGTT
Features (pLannotate 1.2.2; 12 found; start..end, strand, type, name):
    121..213     +  CDS            lacI (fragment): lac repressor; lacI; The lac repressor binds to the lac operator to inhibit transcription in E. coli. This inhibition can be relieved by adding lactose or isopropyl-β-D-thiogalactopyranoside (IPTG).
    268..295     -  terminator     rrnB T2 terminator: transcription terminator T2 from the E. coli rrnB gene
    427..470     +  terminator     rrnB T1 terminator: Escherichia coli rrnB; transcription terminator T1 from the E. coli rrnB gene
    517..553     -  CDS            lacZα (fragment): LacZα fragment of β-galactosidase; lacZ fragment
    570..665     +  protein_bind   attL3: mutant version of attL; recombination site for the Gateway® LR reaction LR Clonase™
    671..2485    +  CDS            NFE2L2: NF2L2_HUMAN - Also known as NRF2 From Homo sapiens (Human).
   2487..2586    -  protein_bind   attL2: mutant version of attL; recombination site for the Gateway® LR reaction LR Clonase™
   2604..2622    -  promoter       T7 promoter: promoter for bacteriophage T7 RNA polymerase
   2812..2835    +  promoter       Pc promoter (fragment): intI1 (promoter lies within the coding sequence); class 1 integron promoter
   3011..3067    +  CDS            GmR (fragment): gentamycin acetyltransferase; aacC1; confers resistance to gentamycin
   3074..3865    +  CDS            SmR: aminoglycoside adenylyltransferase (Murphy, 1985); aadA; confers resistance to spectinomycin and streptomycin
   3958..4546    +  rep_origin     ori: high-copy-number ColE1/pMB1/pBR322/pUC origin of replication
