[The description below was written by a language model from this plasmid's Addgene catalogue record and pLannotate feature annotations shown in this document.]
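Description:
pDONR223_NFE2L2_p.G31A is a Gateway entry clone built on the Invitrogen pDONR223 backbone and belongs to the Target Accelerator Plasmid Collection of cancer-associated gene variants. It is a bacterial cloning plasmid of about 4.6 kb, maintained at high copy in E. coli through a ColE1/pUC-type origin. Selection is with spectinomycin, conferred by the aadA aminoglycoside adenylyltransferase gene (SmR). The annotation places this gene downstream of a fragment of the class 1 integron Pc promoter and a short remnant of a gentamicin resistance gene. rrnB T1 and T2 terminators lie upstream of the cloning region, where they insulate the insert from read-through transcription. Small lacI and lacZα fragments are backbone remnants.

The payload is the human NFE2L2 (NRF2) open reading frame carrying the G31A amino-acid substitution. It is flanked by two attL recombination sites; the automated annotation labels the upstream one as attL3 and the downstream one as attL2. The record lists no promoter for the insert, so the gene is not meant to be expressed from this plasmid. A T7 promoter sits just outside the downstream att site, oriented back toward the insert. The attL sites instead allow an LR Clonase reaction to move the ORF into attR-containing destination vectors of the user's choice. The clone is in the "open" configuration, with no stop codon immediately after the coding sequence, so it can be fused in frame to C-terminal tags supplied by a destination vector. According to the record, the collection supports systematic functional testing of rare cancer variants to identify oncogenic alleles.
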