Addgene plasmid #81524: pDONR223_NFE2L2_p.G31A
Purpose: Gateway Donor vector containing NFE2L2 , part of the Target Accelerator Plasmid Collection.
Depositing lab: Jesse Boehm & William Hahn & David Root. Depositing organization: Broad Institute. Publication: Systematic Functional Interrogation of Rare Cancer Variants Identifies Oncogenic Alleles. Kim E, Ilic N, Shrestha Y, Zou L, Kamburov A, Zhu C, Yang X, Lubonja R, Tran N, Nguyen C, Lawrence MS, Piccioni F, Bagul M, Doench JG, Chouinard CR, Wu X, Hogstrom L, Natoli T, Tamayo P, Horn H, Corsello SM, Lage K, Root DE, Subramanian A, Golub TR, Getz G, Boehm JS, Hahn WC. Cancer Discov. 2016 Jul;6(7):714-26. doi: 10.1158/2159-8290.CD-16-0160. Epub 2016 May 4. PubMed 27147599.
Backbone
  Vector backbone: pDONR223
  Backbone manufacturer: Invitrogen
  Backbone size w/o insert (bp): 2790
  Vector type: Gateway Entry vector
Growth in bacteria
  Bacterial resistance: Spectinomycin, 50 μg/mL
  Growth temperature: 37°C
  Growth strain: DH5alpha
  Copy number: High Copy
Gene/Insert
  Gene/Insert name: NFE2L2 (alt name: NM_006164.4)
  Species: H. sapiens (human)
  Mutation: G31A
  Entrez Gene: NFE2L2 (a.k.a. HEBP1, IMDDHH, NRF2, Nrf-2)
  Promoter: None
  Cloning method: Gateway Cloning
  Sequencing primers: 5′ M13pUC-fwd; 3′ M13-Rev
Terms and licenses: Academic/Nonprofit Terms; Industry Terms: Not Available to Industry
Depositor comments: Open state: NO stop codon immediately follows insert
How to cite: pDONR223_NFE2L2_p.G31A was a gift from Jesse Boehm & William Hahn & David Root (Addgene plasmid # 81524 ; http://n2t.net/addgene:81524 ; RRID:Addgene_81524)
