>Addgene plasmid #81524 | pDONR223_NFE2L2_p.G31A | depositor partial sequence | sequence record 154843 | Insert sequence
ATGATGGACTTGGAGCTGCCGCCGCCGGGACTCCCGTCCCAGCAGGACATGGATTTGATTGACATACTTT
GGAGGCAAGATATAGATCTTGCAGTAAGTCGAGAAGTATTTGACTTCAGTCAGCGACGGAAAGAGTATGA
GCTGGAAAAACAGAAAAAACTTGAAAAGGAAAGACAAGAACAACTCCAAAAGGAGCAAGAGAAAGCCTTT
TTCGCTCAGTTACAACTAGATGAAGAGACAGGTGAATTTCTCCCAATTCAGCCAGCCCAGCACATCCAGT
CAGAAACCAGTGGATCTGCCAACTACTCCCAGGTTGCCCACATTCCCAAATCAGATGCTTTGTACTTTGA
TGACTGCATGCAGCTTTTGGCGCAGACATTCCCGTTTGTAGATGACAATGAGGTTTCTTCGGCTACGTTT
CAGTCACTTGTTCCTGATATTCCCGGTCACATCGAGAGCCCAGTCTTCATTGCTACTAATCAGGCTCAGT
CACCTGAAACTTCTGTTGCTCAGGTAGCCCCTGTTGATTTAGACGGTATGCAACAGGACATTGAGCAAGT
TTGGGAGGAGCTATTATCCATTCCTGAGTTACAGTGTCTTAATATTGAAAATGACAAGCTGGTTGAGACT
ACCATGGTTCCAAGTCCAGAAGCCAAACTGACAGAAGTTGACAATTATCATTTTTACTCATCTATACCCT
CAATGGAAAAAGAAGTAGGTAACTGTAGTCCACATTTTCTTAATGCTTTTGAGGATTCCTTCAGCAGCAT
CCTCTCCACAGAAGACCCCAACCAGTTGACAGTGAACTCATTAAATTCAGATGCCACAGTCAACACAGAT
TTTGGTGATGAATTTTATTCTGCTTTCATAGCTGAGCCCAGTATCAGCAACAGCATGCCCTCACCTGCTA
CTTTAAGCCATTCACTCTCTGAACTTCTAAATGGGCCCATTGATGTTTCTGATCTATCACTTTGCAAAGC
TTTCAACCAAAACCACCCTGAAAGCACAGCAGAATTCAATGATTCTGACTCCGGCATTTCACTAAACACA
AGTCCCAGTGTGGCATCACCAGAACACTCAGTGGAATCTTCCAGCTATGGAGACACACTACTTGGCCTCA
GTGATTCTGAAGTGGAAGAGCTAGATAGTGCCCCTGGAAGTGTCAAACAGAATGGTCCTAAAACACCAGT
ACATTCTTCTGGGGATATGGTACAACCCTTGTCACCATCTCAGGGGCAGAGCACTCACGTGCATGATGCC
CAATGTGAGAACACACCAGAGAAAGAATTGCCTGTAAGTCCTGGTCATCGGAAAACCCCATTCACAAAAG
ACAAACATTCAAGCCGCTTGGAGGCTCATCTCACAAGAGATGAACTTAGGGCAAAAGCTCTCCATATCCC
ATTCCCTGTAGAAAAAATCATTAACCTCCCTGTTGTTGACTTCAACGAAATGATGTCCAAAGAGCAGTTC
AATGAAGCTCAACTTGCATTAATTCGGGATATACGTAGGAGGGGTAAGAATAAAGTGGCTGCTCAGAATT
GCAGAAAAAGAAAACTGGAAAATATAGTAGAACTAGAGCAAGATTTAGATCATTTGAAAGATGAAAAAGA
AAAATTGCTCAAAGAAAAAGGAGAAAATGACAAAAGCCTTCACCTACTGAAAAAACAACTCAGCACCTTA
TATCTCGAAGTTTTCAGCATGCTACGTGATGAAGATGGAAAACCTTATTCTCCTAGTGAATACTCCCTGC
AGCAAACAAGAGATGGCAATGTTTTCCTTGTTCCCAAAAGTAAGAAGCCAGATGTTAAGAAAAAC
