>Addgene plasmid #81524 | pDONR223_NFE2L2_p.G31A | addgene partial sequence | sequence record 156554 | M13-F20 5'-TGTAAAACGACGGCCAGT-3'
TTCGTTGCAACAAATTGATGAGCAATGCTTTTTTATAATGACAACTTTGTACAAAAAAGTTGGCACCATG
ATGGACTTGGAGCTGCCGCCGCCGGGACTCCCGTCCCAGCAGGACATGGATTTGATTGACATACTTTGGA
GGCAAGATATAGATCTTGCAGTAAGTCGAGAAGTATTTGACTTCAGTCAGCGACGGAAAGAGTATGAGCT
GGAAAAACAGAAAAAACTTGAAAAGGAAAGACAAGAACAACTCCAAAAGGAGCAAGAGAAAGCCTTTTTC
GCTCAGTTACAACTAGATGAAGAGACAGGTGAATTTCTCCCAATTCAGCCAGCCCAGCACATCCAGTCAG
AAACCAGTGGATCTGCCAACTACTCCCAGGTTGCCCACATTCCCAAATCAGATGCTTTGTACTTTGATGA
CTGCATGCAGCTTTTGGCGCAGACATTCCCGTTTGTAGATGACAATGAGGTTTCTTCGGCTACGTTTCAG
TCACTTGTTCCTGATATTCCCGGTCACATCGAGAGCCCAGTCTTCATTGCTACTAATCAGGCTCAGTCAC
CTGAAACTTCTGTTGCTCAGGTAGCCCCTGTTGATTTAGACGGTATGCAACAGGACATTGAGCAAGTTTG
GGAGGAGCTATTATCCATTCCTGAGTTACAGTGTCTTAATATTGAAAATGACAAGCTGGTTGAGACTACC
ATGGTTCCAAGTCCAGAAGCCAAACTGACAGAAGTTGACAATTATCATTTTTACTCATCTATACCCTCAA
TGGAAAAAGAAGTAGGTAACTGTAGTCCACATTTTCTTAATGCTTTTGAGGATTCCTTCAGCAGCATCCT
CTCCACAGAAGACCCCAACCAGTTGACAGTGAACTCATTAAATTCAGATGCCACAGTCAACACAGATTTT
GGTGATGAATTTTATTCTGCTTTCATAGCTGAGCCCAGTATCAGCAACAGCATGCCCTCACCTGCTACTT
TAAGCCATTCACTCTCTGAACTTCTAA
